Addgene plasmid #158912: JGI_018085
Purpose: Hydrocarbon Structures for Fuels and Chemicals
Depositing lab: Joint Genome Institute.
Backbone
  Vector backbone: pET28b
  Vector type: Synthetic Biology
Growth in bacteria
  Bacterial resistance: Kanamycin, 50 μg/mL
  Growth temperature: 37°C
  Growth strain: Top10
  Copy number: High Copy
Gene/Insert
  Gene/Insert name: WP_044441590_1 (alt name: Batch220B_p046)
  Species: Synthetic
  Cloning method: Gibson Cloning
Terms and licenses: Academic/Nonprofit Terms; Industry Terms: Not Available to Industry
Depositor comments: pET28b_NdeIXhoI vector with WP_044441590_1 insert, JGI ICE Registry: https://registry.jgi.doe.gov/entry/18085
How to cite: JGI_018085 was a gift from Joint Genome Institute (Addgene plasmid # 158912 ; http://n2t.net/addgene:158912 ; RRID:Addgene_158912)
