[The description below was written by a language model from this plasmid's Addgene catalogue record and pLannotate feature annotations shown in this document.]
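Description:
JGI_018085 is a bacterial expression plasmid built on the pET28b backbone, carrying a synthetic open reading frame designated WP_044441590_1 that was inserted by Gibson assembly into the NdeI/XhoI-opened vector. The record does not say what protein this identifier corresponds to or which organism it derives from. The only stated context is that the plasmid belongs to a synthetic biology collection aimed at hydrocarbon structures for fuels and chemicals, so the insert is presumably a candidate enzyme for that effort. The 6,312 nt plasmid is propagated in E. coli under kanamycin selection (aph(3')-Ia). It replicates from a ColE1/pMB1-type origin accompanied by the bom region and the rop gene. The catalogue lists it as high copy, although rop normally moderates copy number in pET vectors. An f1 origin is also present, along with short tetracycline-resistance fragments that are non-functional pBR322 remnants.

The expression cassette follows the standard pET design: a T7 promoter followed directly by a lac operator, the T7 gene 10 ribosome binding site, and a T7 terminator, with lacI encoded on the plasmid from its own promoter. Transcription therefore requires a host supplying T7 RNA polymerase and is repressed until induction with IPTG. The insert itself is not annotated, but it occupies the roughly 1 kb gap between an upstream histidine-tag fragment with a thrombin cleavage site and a downstream His-tag fragment. This indicates an N-terminal, thrombin-removable His tag for affinity purification. Whether the C-terminal His tag is translated depends on whether the insert carries a stop codon, which the record does not show. The plasmid is suited to inducible overproduction and purification of the encoded protein for characterisation.
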