Features (pLannotate 1.2.2; 20 found; start..end, strand, type, name):
      1..78      -  promoter       lacI promoter: lacI
     86..365     -  CDS            TcR (fragment): tetracycline efflux protein; tet; confers resistance to tetracycline
    387..405     +  promoter       T7 promoter: promoter for bacteriophage T7 RNA polymerase
    406..430     +  protein_bind   lac operator: The lac repressor binds to the lac operator to inhibit transcription in E. coli. This inhibition can be relieved by adding lactose or isopropyl-β-D-thiogalactopyranoside (IPTG). lac repressor encoded by lacI
    445..467     +  RBS            RBS: efficient ribosome binding site from bacteriophage T7 gene 10 (Olins and Rangwala, 1989)
    486..502     +  CDS            capTEV™ (fragment): composite tag for in vivo biotinylation, TEV protease cleavage, and 6xHis tagging
    513..530     +  CDS            thrombin site: thrombin recognition and cleavage site
   1563..1580    +  CDS            9xHis (fragment): 9xHis affinity tag
   1590..1639    +  CDS            SET1 (fragment): solubility-enhancement tag derived from T7 phage gene 10B
   1647..1694    +  terminator     T7 terminator: transcription terminator for bacteriophage T7 RNA polymerase
   1731..2159    +  rep_origin     f1 ori (sequence partly withheld): f1 bacteriophage origin of replication; arrow indicates direction of (+) strand synthesis
   2212..2269    +  promoter       AmpR promoter (fragment): bla
   2278..3093    -  CDS            KanR: aminoglycoside phosphotransferase; aph(3')-Ia; confers resistance to kanamycin in bacteria or G418 (Geneticin®) in eukaryotes
   3215..3803    +  rep_origin     ori: high-copy-number ColE1/pMB1/pBR322/pUC origin of replication
   3989..4128    -  misc_feature   bom: basis of mobility region from pBR322
   4230..4421    -  CDS            rop: Rop protein, which maintains plasmids at low copy number; rop
   4438..4818    +  CDS            YPB1_ECOLX: Protein predicted: Swiss-Prot protein existence level 4. From Escherichia coli.
   4890..5181    -  CDS            TcR (fragment): tetracycline efflux protein; tet; confers resistance to tetracycline
   5196..5217    -  protein_bind   CAP binding site: CAP binding activates transcription in the presence of cAMP. E. coli catabolite activator protein
   5230..6312    -  CDS            lacI: lac repressor; lacI; The lac repressor binds to the lac operator to inhibit transcription in E. coli. This inhibition can be relieved by adding lactose or isopropyl-β-D-thiogalactopyranoside (IPTG).
>Addgene plasmid #158912 | JGI_018085 | addgene full sequence | sequence record 317439 | Addgene NGS Result
ATTCACCACCCTGAATTGACTCTCTTCCGGGCGCTATCATGCCATACCGCGAAAGGTTTTGCGCCATTCG
ATGGTGTCCGGGATCTCGACGCTCTCCCTTATGCGACTCCTGCATTAGGAAGCAGCCCAGTAGTAGGTTG
AGGCCGTTGAGCACCGCCGCCGCAAGGAATGGTGCATGCAAGGAGATGGCGCCCAACAGTCCCCCGGCCA
CGGGGCCTGCCACCATACCCACGCCGAAACAAGCGCTCATGAGCCCGAAGTGGCGAGCCCGATCTTCCCC
ATCGGTGATGTCGGCGATATAGGCGCCAGCAACCGCACCTGTGGCGCCGGTGATGCCGGCCACGATGCGT
CCGGCGTAGAGGATCGAGATCTCGATCCCGCGAAATTAATACGACTCACTATAGGGGAATTGTGAGCGGA
TAACAATTCCCCTCTAGAAATAATTTTGTTTAACTTTAAGAAGGAGATATACCATGGGCAGCAGCCATCA
TCATCATCATCACAGCAGCGGCCTGGTGCCGCGCGGCAGCCATATGGATGGTAATGCTACCACAACCCAT
CGCAACGTAGCTTTATTGTCAGTCGCCACCACAATGGCAACACGTATCACCACGAGCGCAGAAATTGATC
GCAGACTGGCACCGAGTCTTAAACGACTGAAATTACCGACTGGGTTACTCCAGCGAGTCGCGGGTGTGCA
CGAGCGGAGGAATTGGGGGGAAGGTCAAACATTTGACGATGCAGCTATCGAAGCCGGTAAAAAAGCTCTG
GCGGAAGCGGGTATCCGACCAGACCAGGTCGGTCTGCTCATTAACACGAGTGTTACCCGTAAACATCTTG
AACCTAGTGTGGCCGTCCGAATCCATCACGGTCTGGGTCTGCCCTCATCTGCTACCAATTTTGACATTGC
TAATGCATGCTTAGGTTTTGTCAACGGTATGGCTCTGGCGGGTCAGCTCATAGATGCGGGTCAGATCGAC
TATGCCGTGATCATAGACGGAGAAGATGCCGACGAGATTCAGGTGAATACAATTGAGCGCCTGGGACGTG
AGGGTATTAAGCGCAAAGATTTCATGTCTGAATTTGCTTCTCTGACCCTCGGTAGTGGCGCCGCGGCGGC
AGTCATTGGCCGTGCAGATCTGCATCCCGAAGGTCACCGTATGCTGGGGGGGATTACCCGCGCCGCCACT
CAGTTCAATGACTTGTGCGTTGGTAGTGTCGATGGTATGTTTACGGACGCGAAAGCTTTATTAAAAGGTG
GCATGGAATTGGTTGTCAGTGCCTGGAAAGACGCAAAAAGACAATGGTCTTGGTCTCACATGGATAGATA
TATCATGCATCAGGTGAGTAGCGTGCACACAAATGCGATCGTGAAAGCCGCCAACCTGGATGCTACGCGA
GTTCCTGTAACATTTCCACTCCTGGGTAATGTGGGTCCAGCCTCTATTCCGATTACGTTAGCACAGGAAG
CCAGTAAACTTGTTCGAGGCAATCGTGTACTGCTGATGGGCGTCGGCTCTGGTCTAAATACAAGCATGAT
GGAAATCGCTTGGTAACTCGAGCACCACCACCACCACCACTGAGATCCGGCTGCTAACAAAGCCCGAAAG
GAAGCTGAGTTGGCTGCTGCCACCGCTGAGCAATAACTAGCATAACCCCTTGGGGCCTCTAAACGGGTCT
TGAGGGGTTTTTTGCTGAAAGGAGGAACTATATCCGGATTGGCGAATGGG
[124 nt withheld, positions 1731-1854]
C
[91 nt withheld, positions 1856-1946]
A
[49 nt withheld, positions 1948-1996]
CCTTTGACGTTGGAGTCCACGTTCTTT
[37 nt withheld, positions 2024-2060]
ACCCTATCTCGGTCTATTCTTTTGATTTATAAGGGATTTTGCCGATTTCGGCCTATTGGTTAAAAAATGA
GCTGATTTAACAAAAATTTAACGCGAATTTTAACAAAATATTAACGCTTACAATTTAGGTGGCACTTTTC
GGGGAAATGTGCGCGGAACCCCTATTTGTTTATTTTTCTAAATACATTCAAATATGTATCCGCTCATGAA
TTAATTCTTAGAAAAACTCATCGAGCATCAAATGAAACTGCAATTTATTCATATCAGGATTATCAATACC
ATATTTTTGAAAAAGCCGTTTCTGTAATGAAGGAGAAAACTCACCGAGGCAGTTCCATAGGATGGCAAGA
TCCTGGTATCGGTCTGCGATTCCGACTCGTCCAACATCAATACAACCTATTAATTTCCCCTCGTCAAAAA
TAAGGTTATCAAGTGAGAAATCACCATGAGTGACGACTGAATCCGGTGAGAATGGCAAAAGTTTATGCAT
TTCTTTCCAGACTTGTTCAACAGGCCAGCCATTACGCTCGTCATCAAAATCACTCGCATCAACCAAACCG
TTATTCATTCGTGATTGCGCCTGAGCGAGACGAAATACGCGATCGCTGTTAAAAGGACAATTACAAACAG
GAATCGAATGCAACCGGCGCAGGAACACTGCCAGCGCATCAACAATATTTTCACCTGAATCAGGATATTC
TTCTAATACCTGGAATGCTGTTTTCCCGGGGATCGCAGTGGTGAGTAACCATGCATCATCAGGAGTACGG
ATAAAATGCTTGATGGTCGGAAGAGGCATAAATTCCGTCAGCCAGTTTAGTCTGACCATCTCATCTGTAA
CATCATTGGCAACGCTACCTTTGCCATGTTTCAGAAACAACTCTGGCGCATCGGGCTTCCCATACAATCG
ATAGATTGTCGCACCTGATTGCCCGACATTATCGCGAGCCCATTTATACCCATATAAATCAGCATCCATG
TTGGAATTTAATCGCGGCCTAGAGCAAGACGTTTCCCGTTGAATATGGCTCATAACACCCCTTGTATTAC
TGTTTATGTAAGCAGACAGTTTTATTGTTCATGACCAAAATCCCTTAACGTGAGTTTTCGTTCCACTGAG
CGTCAGACCCCGTAGAAAAGATCAAAGGATCTTCTTGAGATCCTTTTTTTCTGCGCGTAATCTGCTGCTT
GCAAACAAAAAAACCACCGCTACCAGCGGTGGTTTGTTTGCCGGATCAAGAGCTACCAACTCTTTTTCCG
AAGGTAACTGGCTTCAGCAGAGCGCAGATACCAAATACTGTCCTTCTAGTGTAGCCGTAGTTAGGCCACC
ACTTCAAGAACTCTGTAGCACCGCCTACATACCTCGCTCTGCTAATCCTGTTACCAGTGGCTGCTGCCAG
TGGCGATAAGTCGTGTCTTACCGGGTTGGACTCAAGACGATAGTTACCGGATAAGGCGCAGCGGTCGGGC
TGAACGGGGGGTTCGTGCACACAGCCCAGCTTGGAGCGAACGACCTACACCGAACTGAGATACCTACAGC
GTGAGCTATGAGAAAGCGCCACGCTTCCCGAAGGGAGAAAGGCGGACAGGTATCCGGTAAGCGGCAGGGT
CGGAACAGGAGAGCGCACGAGGGAGCTTCCAGGGGGAAACGCCTGGTATCTTTATAGTCCTGTCGGGTTT
CGCCACCTCTGACTTGAGCGTCGATTTTTGTGATGCTCGTCAGGGGGGCGGAGCCTATGGAAAAACGCCA
GCAACGCGGCCTTTTTACGGTTCCTGGCCTTTTGCTGGCCTTTTGCTCACATGTTCTTTCCTGCGTTATC
CCCTGATTCTGTGGATAACCGTATTACCGCCTTTGAGTGAGCTGATACCGCTCGCCGCAGCCGAACGACC
GAGCGCAGCGAGTCAGTGAGCGAGGAAGCGGAAGAGCGCCTGATGCGGTATTTTCTCCTTACGCATCTGT
GCGGTATTTCACACCGCAATGGTGCACTCTCAGTACAATCTGCTCTGATGCCGCATAGTTAAGCCAGTAT
ACACTCCGCTATCGCTACGTGACTGGGTCATGGCTGCGCCCCGACACCCGCCAACACCCGCTGACGCGCC
CTGACGGGCTTGTCTGCTCCCGGCATCCGCTTACAGACAAGCTGTGACCGTCTCCGGGAGCTGCATGTGT
CAGAGGTTTTCACCGTCATCACCGAAACGCGCGAGGCAGCTGCGGTAAAGCTCATCAGCGTGGTCGTGAA
GCGATTCACAGATGTCTGCCTGTTCATCCGCGTCCAGCTCGTTGAGTTTCTCCAGAAGCGTTAATGTCTG
GCTTCTGATAAAGCGGGCCATGTTAAGGGCGGTTTTTTCCTGTTTGGTCACTGATGCCTCCGTGTAAGGG
GGATTTCTGTTCATGGGGGTAATGATACCGATGAAACGAGAGAGGATGCTCACGATACGGGTTACTGATG
ATGAACATGCCCGGTTACTGGAACGTTGTGAGGGTAAACAACTGGCGGTATGGATGCGGCGGGACCAGAG
AAAAATCACTCAGGGTCAATGCCAGCGCTTCGTTAATACAGATGTAGGTGTTCCACAGGGTAGCCAGCAG
CATCCTGCGATGCAGATCCGGAACATAATGGTGCAGGGCGCTGACTTCCGCGTTTCCAGACTTTACGAAA
CACGGAAACCGAAGACCATTCATGTTGTTGCTCAGGTCGCAGACGTTTTGCAGCAGCAGTCGCTTCACGT
TCGCTCGCGTATCGGTGATTCATTCTGCTAACCAGTAAGGCAACCCCGCCAGCCTAGCCGGGTCCTCAAC
GACAGGAGCACGATCATGCGCACCCGTGGGGCCGCCATGCCGGCGATAATGGCCTGCTTCTCGCCGAAAC
GTTTGGTGGCGGGACCAGTGACGAAGGCTTGAGCGAGGGCGTGCAAGATTCCGAATACCGCAAGCGACAG
GCCGATCATCGTCGCGCTCCAGCGAAAGCGGTCCTCGCCGAAAATGACCCAGAGCGCTGCCGGCACCTGT
CCTACGAGTTGCATGATAAAGAAGACAGTCATAAGTGCGGCGACGATAGTCATGCCCCGCGCCCACCGGA
AGGAGCTGACTGGGTTGAAGGCTCTCAAGGGCATCGGTCGAGATCCCGGTGCCTAATGAGTGAGCTAACT
TACATTAATTGCGTTGCGCTCACTGCCCGCTTTCCAGTCGGGAAACCTGTCGTGCCAGCTGCATTAATGA
ATCGGCCAACGCGCGGGGAGAGGCGGTTTGCGTATTGGGCGCCAGGGTGGTTTTTCTTTTCACCAGTGAG
ACGGGCAACAGCTGATTGCCCTTCACCGCCTGGCCCTGAGAGAGTTGCAGCAAGCGGTCCACGCTGGTTT
GCCCCAGCAGGCGAAAATCCTGTTTGATGGTGGTTAACGGCGGGATATAACATGAGCTGTCTTCGGTATC
GTCGTATCCCACTACCGAGATATCCGCACCAACGCGCAGCCCGGACTCGGTAATGGCGCGCATTGCGCCC
AGCGCCATCTGATCGTTGGCAACCAGCATCGCAGTGGGAACGATGCCCTCATTCAGCATTTGCATGGTTT
GTTGAAAACCGGACATGGCACTCCAGTCGCCTTCCCGTTCCGCTATCGGCTGAATTTGATTGCGAGTGAG
ATATTTATGCCAGCCAGCCAGACGCAGACGCGCCGAGACAGAACTTAATGGGCCCGCTAACAGCGCGATT
TGCTGGTGACCCAATGCGACCAGATGCTCCACGCCCAGTCGCGTACCGTCTTCATGGGAGAAAATAATAC
TGTTGATGGGTGTCTGGTCAGAGACATCAAGAAATAACGCCGGAACATTAGTGCAGGCAGCTTCCACAGC
AATGGCATCCTGGTCATCCAGCGGATAGTTAATGATCAGCCCACTGACGCGTTGCGCGAGAAGATTGTGC
ACCGCCGCTTTACAGGCTTCGACGCCGCTTCGTTCTACCATCGACACCACCACGCTGGCACCCAGTTGAT
CGGCGCGAGATTTAATCGCCGCGACAATTTGCGACGGCGCGTGCAGGGCCAGACTGGAGGTGGCAACGCC
AATCAGCAACGACTGTTTGCCCGCCAGTTGTTGTGCCACGCGGTTGGGAATGTAATTCAGCTCCGCCATC
GCCGCTTCCACTTTTTCCCGCGTTTTCGCAGAAACGTGGCTGGCCTGGTTCACCACGCGGGAAACGGTCT
GATAAGAGACACCGGCATACTCTGCGACATCGTATAACGTTACTGGTTTCAC
