>Addgene plasmid #158912 | JGI_018085 | depositor partial sequence | sequence record 306622 | gene insert with vector overlaps
CACAGCAGCGGCCTGGTGCCGCGCGGCAGCCATATGGATGGTAATGCTACCACAACCCATCGCAACGTAG
CTTTATTGTCAGTCGCCACCACAATGGCAACACGTATCACCACGAGCGCAGAAATTGATCGCAGACTGGC
ACCGAGTCTTAAACGACTGAAATTACCGACTGGGTTACTCCAGCGAGTCGCGGGTGTGCACGAGCGGAGG
AATTGGGGGGAAGGTCAAACATTTGACGATGCAGCTATCGAAGCCGGTAAAAAAGCTCTGGCGGAAGCGG
GTATCCGACCAGACCAGGTCGGTCTGCTCATTAACACGAGTGTTACCCGTAAACATCTTGAACCTAGTGT
GGCCGTCCGAATCCATCACGGTCTGGGTCTGCCCTCATCTGCTACCAATTTTGACATTGCTAATGCATGC
TTAGGTTTTGTCAACGGTATGGCTCTGGCGGGTCAGCTCATAGATGCGGGTCAGATCGACTATGCCGTGA
TCATAGACGGAGAAGATGCCGACGAGATTCAGGTGAATACAATTGAGCGCCTGGGACGTGAGGGTATTAA
GCGCAAAGATTTCATGTCTGAATTTGCTTCTCTGACCCTCGGTAGTGGCGCCGCGGCGGCAGTCATTGGC
CGTGCAGATCTGCATCCCGAAGGTCACCGTATGCTGGGGGGGATTACCCGCGCCGCCACTCAGTTCAATG
ACTTGTGCGTTGGTAGTGTCGATGGTATGTTTACGGACGCGAAAGCTTTATTAAAAGGTGGCATGGAATT
GGTTGTCAGTGCCTGGAAAGACGCAAAAAGACAATGGTCTTGGTCTCACATGGATAGATATATCATGCAT
CAGGTGAGTAGCGTGCACACAAATGCGATCGTGAAAGCCGCCAACCTGGATGCTACGCGAGTTCCTGTAA
CATTTCCACTCCTGGGTAATGTGGGTCCAGCCTCTATTCCGATTACGTTAGCACAGGAAGCCAGTAAACT
TGTTCGAGGCAATCGTGTACTGCTGATGGGCGTCGGCTCTGGTCTAAATACAAGCATGATGGAAATCGCT
TGGTAACTCGAGCACCACCACCACCACCACTGAGATCCG
